>Addgene plasmid #65707 | pONL-C1_Rab11a | addgene full sequence | sequence record 116846 | Addgene assembled full plasmid sequence
TAGTTATTAATAGTAATCAATTACGGGGTCATTAGTTCATAGCCCATATATGGAGTTCCGCGTTACATAA
CTTACGGTAAATGGCCCGCCTGGCTGACCGCCCAACGACCCCCGCCCATTGACGTCAATAATGACGTATG
TTCCCATAGTAACGCCAATAGGGACTTTCCATTGACGTCAATGGGTGGAGTATTTACGGTAAACTGCCCA
CTTGGCAGTACATCAAGTGTATCATATGCCAAGTACGCCCCCTATTGACGTCAATGACGGTAAATGGCCC
GCCTGGCATTATGCCCAGTACATGACCTTATGGGACTTTCCTACTTGGCAGTACATCTACGTATTAGTCA
TCGCTATTACCATGGTGATGCGGTTTTGGCAGTACATCAATGGGCGTGGATAGCGGTTTGACTCACGGGG
ATTTCCAAGTCTCCACCCCATTGACGTCAATGGGAGTTTGTTTTGGCACCAAAATCAACGGGACTTTCCA
AAATGTCGTAACAACTCCGCCCCATTGACGCAAATGGGCGGTAGGCGTGTACGGTGGGAGGTCTATATAA
GCAGAGCTGGTTTAGTGAACCGTCAGATCCGCTAGCGCCACCATGGTGAGCGTGATCAAGCCCGAGATGA
AGATGAGGTACTACATGGACGGCTCCGTCAATGGGCATGAGTTCACAATCGAGGGTGAGGGCACAGGCAG
ACCTTACGAGGGACATCAGGAGATGACACTGCGCGTCACAATGGCCGAGGGCGGGCCAATGCCTTTCGCC
TTCGACCTGGTGTCCCACGTGTTCTGTTACGGCCACAGAGTTTTTACTAAATATCCAGAAGAGATCCCAG
ACTATTTCAAGCAGGCCTTTCCTGAGGGCCTGTCCTGGGAGAGGTCCCTGGAGTTCGAGGACGGCGGCTC
CGCCTCCGTGAGCGCCCACATCAGCCTGAGGGGCAACACCTTCTACCACAAGTCCAAGTTCACCGGCGTG
AACTTCCCCGCCGACGGCCCCATCATGCAGAACCAGAGCGTGGACTGGGAGCCCTCCACCGAGAAGATCA
CCGCCAGCGACGGCGTGCTGAAGGGCGACGTGACCATGTACCTGAAGCTGGAGGGCGGCGGCAACCACAA
GTGCCAGATGAAGACCACCTACAAGGCCGCCAAGGAGATCCTGGAGATGCCCGGCGACCACTACATCGGC
CACAGGCTGGTGAGGAAGACCGAGGGCAACATCACCGAGCAGGTGGAGGACGCCGTGGCCCACTCCGGTA
CCAAGGTGTACGACCCCGAGCAACGCAAACGCATGATCACTGGGCCTCAGTGGTGGGCTCGCTGCAAGCA
AATGAACGTGCTGGACTCCTTCATCAACTACTATGATTCCGAGAAGCACGCCGAGAACGCCGTGATTTTT
CTGCATGGTAACGCTACCTCCAGCTACCTGTGGAGGCACGTCGTGCCTCACATCGAGCCCGTGGCTAGAT
GCATCATCCCTGATCTGATCGGAATGGGTAAGTCCGGCAAGAGCGGGAATGGCTCATATCGCCTCCTGGA
TCACTACAAGTACCTCACCGCTTGGTTCGAGCTGCTGAACCTTCCAAAGAAAATCATCTTTGTGGGCCAC
GACTGGGGGAGCGCTCTGGCCTTTCACTACGCCTACGAGCACCAAGACAGGATCAAGGCCATCGTCCATA
TGGAGAGTGTCGTGGACGTGATCGAGTCCTGGATGGGGTGGCCTGACATCGAGGAGGAGCTGGCCCTGAT
CAAGAGCGAAGAGGGCGAGAAAATGGTGCTTGAGAATAACTTCTTCGTCGAGACCCTGTTGCCAAGCAAG
ATCATGCGGAAACTGGAGCCTGAGGAGTTCGCTGCCTACCTGGAGCCATTCAAGGAGAAGGGCGAGGTTA
GACGGCCTACCCTCTCCTGGCCTCGCGAGATCCCTCTCGTTAAGGGAGGCAAGCCCGACGTCGTCCAGAT
TGTCCGCAACTACAACGCCTACCTTCGGGCCAGCGACGATCTGCCTAAGCTGTTCATCGAGTCCGACCCT
GGGTTCTTTTCCAACGCTATTGTCGAGGGAGCTAAGAAGTTCCCTAACACCGAGTTCGTGAAGGTGAAGG
GCCTCCACTTCCTCCAGGAGGACGCTCCAGATGAAATGGGTAAGTACATCAAGAGCTTCGTGGAGCGCGT
GCTGAAGAACGAGCAGTCCGGACTCAGATCTCGAGCTCAAGCTTCGAATTCCGGCACCCGCGACGACGAG
TACGACTACCTCTTTAAAGTTGTCCTTATTGGAGATTCTGGTGTTGGAAAGAGTAACCTCCTGTCTCGAT
TTACTCGAAATGAGTTTAATCTGGAAAGCAAGAGTACCATTGGAGTAGAGTTTGCAACAAGAAGCATCCA
GGTTGATGGGAAAACAATAAAGGCACAGATATGGGACACAGCAGGGCAGGAGCGGTACAGGGCTATAACG
TCTGCATACTATCGTGGAGCAGTAGGTGCCTTATTGGTTTATGACATTGCTAAGCATCTCACATATGAAA
ATGTAGAGCGATGGCTGAAAGAACTGAGAGATCATGCTGATAGTAACATTGTTATCATGCTTGTGGGCAA
TAAGAGTGATTTACGTCATCTCAGGGCAGTTCCTACAGATGAAGCAAGAGCTTTTGCAGAGAAGAATGGT
TTGTCATTCATTGAGACATCTGCTCTAGATTCTACAAATGTTGAAGCTGCTTTTCAGACAATTCTAACAG
AGATATACCGCATTGTTTCTCAGAAGCAAATGTCAGACAGACGTGAAAATGACATGTCTCCAAGCAACAA
TGTGGTTCCTATTCATGTTCCGCCCACCACTGAGAACAAGCCAAAGGTGCAGTGCTGTCAGAACATCTAA
GTCGACGGTACCGCGGGCCCGGGATCCACCGGATCTAGATAACTGATCATAATCAGCCATACCACATTTG
TAGAGGTTTTACTTGCTTTAAAAAACCTCCCACACCTCCCCCTGAACCTGAAACATAAAATGAATGCAAT
TGTTGTTGTTAACTTGTTTATTGCAGCTTATAATGGTTACAAATAAAGCAATAGCATCACAAATTTCACA
AATAAAGCATTTTTTTCACTGCATTCTAGTTGTGGTTTGTCCAAACTCATCAATGTATCTTAACGCGTAA
ATTGTAAGCGTTAATATTTTGTTAAAATTCGCGTTAAATTTTTGTTAAATCAGCTCATTTTTTAACCAAT
AGGCCGAAATCGGCAAAATCCCTTATAAATCAAAAGAATAGACCGAGATAGGGT
[37 nt withheld, positions 3275-3311]
AAAGAACGTGGACTCCAACGTCAAAGG
[49 nt withheld, positions 3339-3387]
T
[91 nt withheld, positions 3389-3479]
G
[124 nt withheld, positions 3481-3604]
CAGGTGGCACTTTTCGGGGAAATGTGCGCGGAACCCCTATTTGTTTATTTTTCTAAATACATTCAAATAT
GTATCCGCTCATGAGACAATAACCCTGATAAATGCTTCAATAATATTGAAAAAGGAAGAGTCCTGAGGCG
GAAAGAACCAGCTGTGGAATGTGTGTCAGTTAGGGTGTGGAAAGTCCCCAGGCTCCCCAGCAGGCAGAAG
TATGCAAAGCATGCATCTCAATTAGTCAGCAACCAGGTGTGGAAAGTCCCCAGGCTCCCCAGCAGGCAGA
AGTATGCAAAGCATGCATCTCAATTAGTCAGCAACCATAGTCCCGCCCCTAACTCCGCCCATCCCGCCCC
TAACTCCGCCCAGTTCCGCCCATTCTCCGCCCCATGGCTGACTAATTTTTTTTATTTATGCAGAGGCCGA
GGCCGCCTCGGCCTCTGAGCTATTCCAGAAGTAGTGAGGAGGCTTTTTTGGAGGCCTAGGCTTTTGCAAA
GATCGATCAAGAGACAGGATGAGGATCGTTTCGCATGATTGAACAAGATGGATTGCACGCAGGTTCTCCG
GCCGCTTGGGTGGAGAGGCTATTCGGCTATGACTGGGCACAACAGACAATCGGCTGCTCTGATGCCGCCG
TGTTCCGGCTGTCAGCGCAGGGGCGCCCGGTTCTTTTTGTCAAGACCGACCTGTCCGGTGCCCTGAATGA
ACTGCAAGACGAGGCAGCGCGGCTATCGTGGCTGGCCACGACGGGCGTTCCTTGCGCAGCTGTGCTCGAC
GTTGTCACTGAAGCGGGAAGGGACTGGCTGCTATTGGGCGAAGTGCCGGGGCAGGATCTCCTGTCATCTC
ACCTTGCTCCTGCCGAGAAAGTATCCATCATGGCTGATGCAATGCGGCGGCTGCATACGCTTGATCCGGC
TACCTGCCCATTCGACCACCAAGCGAAACATCGCATCGAGCGAGCACGTACTCGGATGGAAGCCGGTCTT
GTCGATCAGGATGATCTGGACGAAGAGCATCAGGGGCTCGCGCCAGCCGAACTGTTCGCCAGGCTCAAGG
CGAGCATGCCCGACGGCGAGGATCTCGTCGTGACCCATGGCGATGCCTGCTTGCCGAATATCATGGTGGA
AAATGGCCGCTTTTCTGGATTCATCGACTGTGGCCGGCTGGGTGTGGCGGACCGCTATCAGGACATAGCG
TTGGCTACCCGTGATATTGCTGAAGAGCTTGGCGGCGAATGGGCTGACCGCTTCCTCGTGCTTTACGGTA
TCGCCGCTCCCGATTCGCAGCGCATCGCCTTCTATCGCCTTCTTGACGAGTTCTTCTGAGCGGGACTCTG
GGGTTCGAAATGACCGACCAAGCGACGCCCAACCTGCCATCACGAGATTTCGATTCCACCGCCGCCTTCT
ATGAAAGGTTGGGCTTCGGAATCGTTTTCCGGGACGCCGGCTGGATGATCCTCCAGCGCGGGGATCTCAT
GCTGGAGTTCTTCGCCCACCCTAGGGGGAGGCTAACTGAAACACGGAAGGAGACAATACCGGAAGGAACC
CGCGCTATGACGGCAATAAAAAGACAGAATAAAACGCACGGTGTTGGGTCGTTTGTTCATAAACGCGGGG
TTCGGTCCCAGGGCTGGCACTCTGTCGATACCCCACCGAGACCCCATTGGGGCCAATACGCCCGCGTTTC
TTCCTTTTCCCCACCCCACCCCCCAAGTTCGGGTGAAGGCCCAGGGCTCGCAGCCAACGTCGGGGCGGCA
GGCCCTGCCATAGCCTCAGGTTACTCATATATACTTTAGATTGATTTAAAACTTCATTTTTAATTTAAAA
GGATCTAGGTGAAGATCCTTTTTGATAATCTCATGACCAAAATCCCTTAACGTGAGTTTTCGTTCCACTG
AGCGTCAGACCCCGTAGAAAAGATCAAAGGATCTTCTTGAGATCCTTTTTTTCTGCGCGTAATCTGCTGC
TTGCAAACAAAAAAACCACCGCTACCAGCGGTGGTTTGTTTGCCGGATCAAGAGCTACCAACTCTTTTTC
CGAAGGTAACTGGCTTCAGCAGAGCGCAGATACCAAATACTGTCCTTCTAGTGTAGCCGTAGTTAGGCCA
CCACTTCAAGAACTCTGTAGCACCGCCTACATACCTCGCTCTGCTAATCCTGTTACCAGTGGCTGCTGCC
AGTGGCGATAAGTCGTGTCTTACCGGGTTGGACTCAAGACGATAGTTACCGGATAAGGCGCAGCGGTCGG
GCTGAACGGGGGGTTCGTGCACACAGCCCAGCTTGGAGCGAACGACCTACACCGAACTGAGATACCTACA
GCGTGAGCTATGAGAAAGCGCCACGCTTCCCGAAGGGAGAAAGGCGGACAGGTATCCGGTAAGCGGCAGG
GTCGGAACAGGAGAGCGCACGAGGGAGCTTCCAGGGGGAAACGCCTGGTATCTTTATAGTCCTGTCGGGT
TTCGCCACCTCTGACTTGAGCGTCGATTTTTGTGATGCTCGTCAGGGGGGCGGAGCCTATGGAAAAACGC
CAGCAACGCGGCCTTTTTACGGTTCCTGGCCTTTTGCTGGCCTTTTGCTCACATGTTCTTTCCTGCGTTA
TCCCCTGATTCTGTGGATAACCGTATTACCGCCATGCAT
Features (pLannotate 1.2.2; 17 found; start..end, strand, type, name):
     61..364     +  enhancer       CMV enhancer: human cytomegalovirus immediate early enhancer
    365..568     +  promoter       CMV promoter: human cytomegalovirus (CMV) immediate early promoter
    603..1256    +  CDS            mKO2: mKO2 is a basic (constitutively fluorescent) orange fluorescent protein published in 2008, derived from Verrillofungia concinna. It has moderate acid sensitivity.
   1261..2187    +  CDS            hRluc: Renilla luciferase human codon-optimized
   2187..2221    +  misc_feature   MCS (fragment): multiple cloning site
   2223..2867    +  CDS            RAB11A: RB11A_HUMAN - Also known as RAB11. Experimental evidence at protein level: Swiss-Prot protein existence level 1. The small GTPases Rab are key regulators of intracellular membrane trafficking, from the formation of transport vesicles to their fusion with membranes. Rabs cycle between an inactive GDP-bound form and an active GTP-bound form that is able to recruit to membranes different set of downstream effectors directly responsible for vesicle formation, movement, tethering and fusion. The small Rab GTPase RAB11A regulates endocytic recycling. Acts as a major regulator of membrane delivery du
   2870..2897    +  misc_feature   MCS (fragment): multiple cloning site
   2914..2998    +  CDS            large T antigen (fragment): large T antigen from SV40 (simian virus 40)
   3021..3142    +  polyA_signal   SV40 poly(A) signal: SV40 polyadenylation signal
   3176..3604    -  rep_origin     f1 ori (sequence partly withheld): f1 bacteriophage origin of replication; arrow indicates direction of (+) strand synthesis
   3631..3735    +  promoter       AmpR promoter: bla
   3737..4094    +  promoter       SV40 promoter: SV40 enhancer and early promoter
   4129..4923    +  CDS            NeoR/KanR: aminoglycoside phosphotransferase from Tn5; aph(3')-II (or nptII); confers resistance to neomycin, kanamycin, and G418 (Geneticin®)
   4944..5096    +  CDS            ble (fragment): BLE_KLEPN - Experimental evidence at protein level: Swiss-Prot protein existence level 1. Binding protein with a strong affinity to the bleomycin family of antibiotics. Binds to CL990; an antimitotic-antibiotic compound. From Klebsiella pneumoniae.
   5155..5202    +  polyA_signal   HSV TK poly(A) signal: herpes simplex virus thymidine kinase polyadenylation signal (Cole and Stacy, 1985)
   5293..5309    -  polyA_signal   bGH poly(A) signal (fragment): bovine growth hormone polyadenylation signal
   5531..6119    +  rep_origin     ori: high-copy-number ColE1/pMB1/pBR322/pUC origin of replication
