[The description below was written by a language model from this plasmid's Addgene catalogue record and pLannotate feature annotations shown in this document.]
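Description:
pONL-C1_Rab11a is a mammalian expression plasmid of about 6.2–6.3 kb, built on the pONL-C1 backbone, which follows the familiar "C1" layout for making N-terminal fusions. It encodes mouse Rab11a fused behind the Orange Nano-lantern (ONL), a luminescent reporter. In bacteria it replicates from a high-copy ColE1/pUC-type origin and is selected with kanamycin. A single Tn5 NeoR/KanR gene is driven by tandem bacterial (bla) and SV40 early promoters and terminated by the HSV TK polyadenylation signal, so it also provides G418 selection of stably transfected mammalian cells. An f1 origin is also present. The short annotated large T antigen, ble and bGH poly(A) fragments appear to be backbone remnants rather than functional elements.

The expression cassette is driven by the CMV immediate-early enhancer and promoter and terminated by an SV40 polyadenylation signal. The feature table shows that ONL consists of the orange fluorescent protein mKO2 followed directly by a human codon-optimised Renilla luciferase. In Nano-lantern designs, energy from the luciferase reaction is transferred to the adjacent fluorescent protein, giving brighter, colour-shifted light without any need for excitation illumination. The roughly 650 bp Rab11a coding sequence sits downstream of a short multiple cloning site linker, inserted between EcoRI and SalI sites that remain intact. The annotation software matched it to human RAB11A, while the catalogue records it as mouse, which is consistent with the high conservation of this protein. Rab11a is a small GTPase that regulates endocytic recycling, so the fusion should direct the reporter to Rab11a-positive membrane compartments. The plasmid belongs to a set of colour variants developed for real-time multicolour luminescence imaging in living cells.
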