Addgene plasmid #65707: pONL-C1_Rab11a
Purpose: Expresses ONL-Rab11a in mammalian cells
Depositing lab: Yasushi Okada. Depositing organization: RIKEN Quantitative Biology Center (QBiC). Publication: Expanded palette of Nano-lanterns for real-time multicolor luminescence imaging. Takai A, Nakano M, Saito K, Haruno R, Watanabe TM, Ohyanagi T, Jin T, Okada Y, Nagai T. Proc Natl Acad Sci U S A. 2015 Apr 7;112(14):4352-6. doi: 10.1073/pnas.1418468112. Epub 2015 Mar 23. PubMed 25831507.
Backbone
  Vector backbone: pONL-C1
  Backbone manufacturer: Addgene #64308
  Backbone size w/o insert (bp): 5600
  Total vector size (bp): 6300
  Vector type: Mammalian Expression, Luciferase
  Selectable markers: Neomycin (select with G418)
Growth in bacteria
  Bacterial resistance: Kanamycin, 50 μg/mL
  Growth temperature: 37°C
  Growth strain: DH5alpha
  Copy number: High Copy
Gene/Insert
  Gene/Insert name: Rab11a
  Species: M. musculus (mouse)
  Insert size (bp): 650
  Entrez Gene: Rab11a
  Promoter: CMV
  Tag / fusion protein: ONL (N terminal on backbone)
  Cloning method: Restriction Enzyme; 5′ cloning site EcoRI (not destroyed); 3′ cloning site SalI (not destroyed)
  Sequencing primers: 5′ GAGTTCGTGAAGGTGAAGGGCC; 3′ EBV Reverse
Resource information
  A portion of this plasmid was derived from a plasmid made by: hmKusabiraOrange2 (gifted from Dr Atsushi Miyawaki)
Terms and licenses: Academic/Nonprofit Terms; Industry Terms: Not Available to Industry
How to cite: pONL-C1_Rab11a was a gift from Yasushi Okada (Addgene plasmid # 65707 ; http://n2t.net/addgene:65707 ; RRID:Addgene_65707)
