>Addgene plasmid #65707 | pONL-C1_Rab11a | depositor partial sequence | sequence record 111681 | pONL-C1
TAGTTATTAATAGTAATCAATTACGGGGTCATTAGTTCATAGCCCATATATGGAGTTCCGCGTTACATAA
CTTACGGTAAATGGCCCGCCTGGCTGACCGCCCAACGACCCCCGCCCATTGACGTCAATAATGACGTATG
TTCCCATAGTAACGCCAATAGGGACTTTCCATTGACGTCAATGGGTGGAGTATTTACGGTAAACTGCCCA
CTTGGCAGTACATCAAGTGTATCATATGCCAAGTACGCCCCCTATTGACGTCAATGACGGTAAATGGCCC
GCCTGGCATTATGCCCAGTACATGACCTTATGGGACTTTCCTACTTGGCAGTACATCTACGTATTAGTCA
TCGCTATTACCATGGTGATGCGGTTTTGGCAGTACATCAATGGGCGTGGATAGCGGTTTGACTCACGGGG
ATTTCCAAGTCTCCACCCCATTGACGTCAATGGGAGTTTGTTTTGGCACCAAAATCAACGGGACTTTCCA
AAATGTCGTAACAACTCCGCCCCATTGACGCAAATGGGCGGTAGGCGTGTACGGTGGGAGGTCTATATAA
GCAGAGCTGGTTTAGTGAACCGTCAGATCCGCTAGCGCCACCATGGTGAGCGTGATCAAGCCCGAGATGA
AGATGAGGTACTACATGGACGGCTCCGTCAATGGGCATGAGTTCACAATCGAGGGTGAGGGCACAGGCAG
ACCTTACGAGGGACATCAGGAGATGACACTGCGCGTCACAATGGCCGAGGGCGGGCCAATGCCTTTCGCC
TTCGACCTGGTGTCCCACGTGTTCTGTTACGGCCACAGAGTTTTTACTAAATATCCAGAAGAGATCCCAG
ACTATTTCAAGCAGGCCTTTCCTGAGGGCCTGTCCTGGGAGAGGTCCCTGGAGTTCGAGGACGGCGGCTC
CGCCTCCGTGAGCGCCCACATCAGCCTGAGGGGCAACACCTTCTACCACAAGTCCAAGTTCACCGGCGTG
AACTTCCCCGCCGACGGCCCCATCATGCAGAACCAGAGCGTGGACTGGGAGCCCTCCACCGAGAAGATCA
CCGCCAGCGACGGCGTGCTGAAGGGCGACGTGACCATGTACCTGAAGCTGGAGGGCGGCGGCAACCACAA
GTGCCAGATGAAGACCACCTACAAGGCCGCCAAGGAGATCCTGGAGATGCCCGGCGACCACTACATCGGC
CACAGGCTGGTGAGGAAGACCGAGGGCAACATCACCGAGCAGGTGGAGGACGCCGTGGCCCACTCCGGTA
CCAAGGTGTACGACCCCGAGCAACGCAAACGCATGATCACTGGGCCTCAGTGGTGGGCTCGCTGCAAGCA
AATGAACGTGCTGGACTCCTTCATCAACTACTATGATTCCGAGAAGCACGCCGAGAACGCCGTGATTTTT
CTGCATGGTAACGCTACCTCCAGCTACCTGTGGAGGCACGTCGTGCCTCACATCGAGCCCGTGGCTAGAT
GCATCATCCCTGATCTGATCGGAATGGGTAAGTCCGGCAAGAGCGGGAATGGCTCATATCGCCTCCTGGA
TCACTACAAGTACCTCACCGCTTGGTTCGAGCTGCTGAACCTTCCAAAGAAAATCATCTTTGTGGGCCAC
GACTGGGGGAGCGCTCTGGCCTTTCACTACGCCTACGAGCACCAAGACAGGATCAAGGCCATCGTCCATA
TGGAGAGTGTCGTGGACGTGATCGAGTCCTGGATGGGGTGGCCTGACATCGAGGAGGAGCTGGCCCTGAT
CAAGAGCGAAGAGGGCGAGAAAATGGTGCTTGAGAATAACTTCTTCGTCGAGACCCTGTTGCCAAGCAAG
ATCATGCGGAAACTGGAGCCTGAGGAGTTCGCTGCCTACCTGGAGCCATTCAAGGAGAAGGGCGAGGTTA
GACGGCCTACCCTCTCCTGGCCTCGCGAGATCCCTCTCGTTAAGGGAGGCAAGCCCGACGTCGTCCAGAT
TGTCCGCAACTACAACGCCTACCTTCGGGCCAGCGACGATCTGCCTAAGCTGTTCATCGAGTCCGACCCT
GGGTTCTTTTCCAACGCTATTGTCGAGGGAGCTAAGAAGTTCCCTAACACCGAGTTCGTGAAGGTGAAGG
GCCTCCACTTCCTCCAGGAGGACGCTCCAGATGAAATGGGTAAGTACATCAAGAGCTTCGTGGAGCGCGT
GCTGAAGAACGAGCAGTCCGGACTCAGATCTCGAGCTCAAGCTTCGAATTCTGCAGTCGACGGTACCGCG
GGCCCGGGATCCACCGGATCTAGATAACTGATCATAATCAGCCATACCACATTTGTAGAGGTTTTACTTG
CTTTAAAAAACCTCCCACACCTCCCCCTGAACCTGAAACATAAAATGAATGCAATTGTTGTTGTTAACTT
GTTTATTGCAGCTTATAATGGTTACAAATAAAGCAATAGCATCACAAATTTCACAAATAAAGCATTTTTT
TCACTGCATTCTAGTTGTGGTTTGTCCAAACTCATCAATGTATCTTAACGCGTAAATTGTAAGCGTTAAT
ATTTTGTTAAAATTCGCGTTAAATTTTTGTTAAATCAGCTCATTTTTTAACCAATAGGCCGAAATCGGCA
AAATCCCTTATAAATCAAAAGAATAGACCGAGATAGGGT
[37 nt withheld, positions 2630-2666]
AAAGAACGTGGACTCCAACGTCAAAGG
[49 nt withheld, positions 2694-2742]
T
[91 nt withheld, positions 2744-2834]
G
[124 nt withheld, positions 2836-2959]
CAGGTGGCACTTTTCGGGGAAATGTGCGCGGAACCCCTATTTGTTTATTTTTCTAAATACATTCAAATAT
GTATCCGCTCATGAGACAATAACCCTGATAAATGCTTCAATAATATTGAAAAAGGAAGAGTCCTGAGGCG
GAAAGAACCAGCTGTGGAATGTGTGTCAGTTAGGGTGTGGAAAGTCCCCAGGCTCCCCAGCAGGCAGAAG
TATGCAAAGCATGCATCTCAATTAGTCAGCAACCAGGTGTGGAAAGTCCCCAGGCTCCCCAGCAGGCAGA
AGTATGCAAAGCATGCATCTCAATTAGTCAGCAACCATAGTCCCGCCCCTAACTCCGCCCATCCCGCCCC
TAACTCCGCCCAGTTCCGCCCATTCTCCGCCCCATGGCTGACTAATTTTTTTTATTTATGCAGAGGCCGA
GGCCGCCTCGGCCTCTGAGCTATTCCAGAAGTAGTGAGGAGGCTTTTTTGGAGGCCTAGGCTTTTGCAAA
GATCGATCAAGAGACAGGATGAGGATCGTTTCGCATGATTGAACAAGATGGATTGCACGCAGGTTCTCCG
GCCGCTTGGGTGGAGAGGCTATTCGGCTATGACTGGGCACAACAGACAATCGGCTGCTCTGATGCCGCCG
TGTTCCGGCTGTCAGCGCAGGGGCGCCCGGTTCTTTTTGTCAAGACCGACCTGTCCGGTGCCCTGAATGA
ACTGCAAGACGAGGCAGCGCGGCTATCGTGGCTGGCCACGACGGGCGTTCCTTGCGCAGCTGTGCTCGAC
GTTGTCACTGAAGCGGGAAGGGACTGGCTGCTATTGGGCGAAGTGCCGGGGCAGGATCTCCTGTCATCTC
ACCTTGCTCCTGCCGAGAAAGTATCCATCATGGCTGATGCAATGCGGCGGCTGCATACGCTTGATCCGGC
TACCTGCCCATTCGACCACCAAGCGAAACATCGCATCGAGCGAGCACGTACTCGGATGGAAGCCGGTCTT
GTCGATCAGGATGATCTGGACGAAGAGCATCAGGGGCTCGCGCCAGCCGAACTGTTCGCCAGGCTCAAGG
CGAGCATGCCCGACGGCGAGGATCTCGTCGTGACCCATGGCGATGCCTGCTTGCCGAATATCATGGTGGA
AAATGGCCGCTTTTCTGGATTCATCGACTGTGGCCGGCTGGGTGTGGCGGACCGCTATCAGGACATAGCG
TTGGCTACCCGTGATATTGCTGAAGAGCTTGGCGGCGAATGGGCTGACCGCTTCCTCGTGCTTTACGGTA
TCGCCGCTCCCGATTCGCAGCGCATCGCCTTCTATCGCCTTCTTGACGAGTTCTTCTGAGCGGGACTCTG
GGGTTCGAAATGACCGACCAAGCGACGCCCAACCTGCCATCACGAGATTTCGATTCCACCGCCGCCTTCT
ATGAAAGGTTGGGCTTCGGAATCGTTTTCCGGGACGCCGGCTGGATGATCCTCCAGCGCGGGGATCTCAT
GCTGGAGTTCTTCGCCCACCCTAGGGGGAGGCTAACTGAAACACGGAAGGAGACAATACCGGAAGGAACC
CGCGCTATGACGGCAATAAAAAGACAGAATAAAACGCACGGTGTTGGGTCGTTTGTTCATAAACGCGGGG
TTCGGTCCCAGGGCTGGCACTCTGTCGATACCCCACCGAGACCCCATTGGGGCCAATACGCCCGCGTTTC
TTCCTTTTCCCCACCCCACCCCCCAAGTTCGGGTGAAGGCCCAGGGCTCGCAGCCAACGTCGGGGCGGCA
GGCCCTGCCATAGCCTCAGGTTACTCATATATACTTTAGATTGATTTAAAACTTCATTTTTAATTTAAAA
GGATCTAGGTGAAGATCCTTTTTGATAATCTCATGACCAAAATCCCTTAACGTGAGTTTTCGTTCCACTG
AGCGTCAGACCCCGTAGAAAAGATCAAAGGATCTTCTTGAGATCCTTTTTTTCTGCGCGTAATCTGCTGC
TTGCAAACAAAAAAACCACCGCTACCAGCGGTGGTTTGTTTGCCGGATCAAGAGCTACCAACTCTTTTTC
CGAAGGTAACTGGCTTCAGCAGAGCGCAGATACCAAATACTGTCCTTCTAGTGTAGCCGTAGTTAGGCCA
CCACTTCAAGAACTCTGTAGCACCGCCTACATACCTCGCTCTGCTAATCCTGTTACCAGTGGCTGCTGCC
AGTGGCGATAAGTCGTGTCTTACCGGGTTGGACTCAAGACGATAGTTACCGGATAAGGCGCAGCGGTCGG
GCTGAACGGGGGGTTCGTGCACACAGCCCAGCTTGGAGCGAACGACCTACACCGAACTGAGATACCTACA
GCGTGAGCTATGAGAAAGCGCCACGCTTCCCGAAGGGAGAAAGGCGGACAGGTATCCGGTAAGCGGCAGG
GTCGGAACAGGAGAGCGCACGAGGGAGCTTCCAGGGGGAAACGCCTGGTATCTTTATAGTCCTGTCGGGT
TTCGCCACCTCTGACTTGAGCGTCGATTTTTGTGATGCTCGTCAGGGGGGCGGAGCCTATGGAAAAACGC
CAGCAACGCGGCCTTTTTACGGTTCCTGGCCTTTTGCTGGCCTTTTGCTCACATGTTCTTTCCTGCGTTA
TCCCCTGATTCTGTGGATAACCGTATTACCGCCATGCAT
