>Addgene plasmid #65707 | pONL-C1_Rab11a | addgene partial sequence | sequence record 116845 | CMV-F 5'-CGCAAATGGGCGGTAGGCGTG-3'
CTATATAAGCAGAGCTGGTTTAGTGAACCGTCAGATCCGCTAGCGCCACCATGGTGAGCGTGATCAAGCC
CGAGATGAAGATGAGGTACTACATGGACGGCTCCGTCAATGGGCATGAGTTCACAATCGAGGGTGAGGGC
ACAGGCAGACCTTACGAGGGACATCAGGAGATGACACTGCGCGTCACAATGGCCGAGGGCGGGCCAATGC
CTTTCGCCTTCGACCTGGTGTCCCACGTGTTCTGTTACGGCCACAGAGTTTTTACTAAATATCCAGAAGA
GATCCCAGACTATTTCAAGCAGGCCTTTCCTGAGGGCCTGTCCTGGGAGAGGTCCCTGGAGTTCGAGGAC
GGCGGCTCCGCCTCCGTGAGCGCCCACATCAGCCTGAGGGGCAACACCTTCTACCACAAGTCCAAGTTCA
CCGGCGTGAACTTCCCCGCCGACGGCCCCATCATGCAGAACCAGAGCGTGGACTGGGAGCCCTCCACCGA
GAAGATCACCGCCAGCGACGGCGTGCTGAAGGGCGACGTGACCATGTACCTGAAGCTGGAGGGCGGCGGC
AACCACAAGTGCCAGATGAAGACCACCTACAAGGCCGCCAAGGAGATCCTGGAGATGCCCGGCGACCACT
ACATCGGCCACAGGCTGGTGAGGAAGACCGAGGGCAACATCACCGAGCAGGTGGAGGACGCCGTGGCCCA
CTCCGGTACCAAGGTGTACGACCCCGAGCAACGCAAACGCATGATCACTGGGCCTCAGTGGTGGGCTCGC
TGCAAGCAAATGAACGTGCTGGACTCCTTCATCAACTACTATGATTCCGAGAAGCACGCCGAGAACGCCG
TGATTTTTCTGCATGGTAACGCTACCTCCAGCTACCTGTGGAGGCACGTCGTGCCTCACATCGAGCCCGT
GGCTAGATGCATCATCCCTGATCTGATCGGAATGGGTAAGTCCGGCAAGAGCGGGAATGGCTCATATCGC
CTCCTGGATCACTACAAGTACCTCACCGCTTGGTTCGAGCTGCTGAACCTTCCAAAGAAAATCATCTTTG
TGGGCCACGACTGGGGGAG
