>Addgene plasmid #65707 | pONL-C1_Rab11a | addgene partial sequence | sequence record 116847 | SV40pA-R 5'-GAAATTTGTGATGCTATTGC-3'
TTATAAGCTGCAATAAACAAGTTAACAACAACAATTGCATTCATTTTATGTTTCAGGTTCAGGGGGAGGT
GTGGGAGGTTTTTTAAAGCAAGTAAAACCTCTACAAATGTGGTATGGCTGATTATGATCAGTTATCTAGA
TCCGGTGGATCCCGGGCCCGCGGTACCGTCGACTTAGATGTTCTGACAGCACTGCACCTTTGGCTTGTTC
TCAGTGGTGGGCGGAACATGAATAGGAACCACATTGTTGCTTGGAGACATGTCATTTTCACGTCTGTCTG
ACATTTGCTTCTGAGAAACAATGCGGTATATCTCTGTTAGAATTGTCTGAAAAGCAGCTTCAACATTTGT
AGAATCTAGAGCAGATGTCTCAATGAATGACAAACCATTCTTCTCTGCAAAAGCTCTTGCTTCATCTGTA
GGAACTGCCCTGAGATGACGTAAATCACTCTTATTGCCCACAAGCATGATAACAATGTTACTATCAGCAT
GATCTCTCAGTTCTTTCAGCCATCGCTCTACATTTTCATATGTGAGATGCTTAGCAATGTCATAAACCAA
TAAGGCACCTACTGCTCCACGATAGTATGCAGACGTTATAGCCCTGTACCGCTCCTGCCCTGCTGTGTCC
CATATCTGTGCCTTTATTGTTTTCCCATCAACCTGGATGCTTCTTGTTGCAAACTCTACTCCAATGGTAC
TCTTGCTTTCCAGATTAAACTCATTTCGAGTAAATCGAGACAGGAGGTTACTCTTTCCAACACCAGAATC
TCCAATAAGGACAACTTTAAAGAGGTAGTCGTACTCGTCGTCGCGGGTGCCGGAATTCGAAGCTTGAGCT
CGAGATCTGAGTCCGGACTGCTCGTTCTTCAGCACGCGCTCCACGAAGCTCTTGATGTACTTACCCATTT
CATCTGGAGCGTCCTCCTGGAGGAAGTGGAGGCCCTTCACCTTCACGAACTCG
